>Addgene plasmid #173991 | pGL3-noSV40-humanEC1.45_p300peak1-2_CoordinatorMutant#7 | addgene full sequence | sequence record 341722 | Addgene NGS Result
CATTCCGGTACTGTTGGTAAAGCCACCATGGAAGACGCCAAAAACATAAAGAAAGGCCCGGCGCCATTCT
ATCCGCTGGAAGATGGAACCGCTGGAGAGCAACTGCATAAGGCTATGAAGAGATACGCCCTGGTTCCTGG
AACAATTGCTTTTACAGATGCACATATCGAGGTGGACATCACTTACGCTGAGTACTTCGAAATGTCCGTT
CGGTTGGCAGAAGCTATGAAACGATATGGGCTGAATACAAATCACAGAATCGTCGTATGCAGTGAAAACT
CTCTTCAATTCTTTATGCCGGTGTTGGGCGCGTTATTTATCGGAGTTGCAGTTGCGCCCGCGAACGACAT
TTATAATGAACGTGAATTGCTCAACAGTATGGGCATTTCGCAGCCTACCGTGGTGTTCGTTTCCAAAAAG
GGGTTGCAAAAAATTTTGAACGTGCAAAAAAAGCTCCCAATCATCCAAAAAATTATTATCATGGATTCTA
AAACGGATTACCAGGGATTTCAGTCGATGTACACGTTCGTCACATCTCATCTACCTCCCGGTTTTAATGA
ATACGATTTTGTGCCAGAGTCCTTCGATAGGGACAAGACAATTGCACTGATCATGAACTCCTCTGGATCT
ACTGGTCTGCCTAAAGGTGTCGCTCTGCCTCATAGAACTGCCTGCGTGAGATTCTCGCATGCCAGAGATC
CTATTTTTGGCAATCAAATCATTCCGGATACTGCGATTTTAAGTGTTGTTCCATTCCATCACGGTTTTGG
AATGTTTACTACACTCGGATATTTGATATGTGGATTTCGAGTCGTCTTAATGTATAGATTTGAAGAAGAG
CTGTTTCTGAGGAGCCTTCAGGATTACAAGATTCAAAGTGCGCTGCTGGTGCCAACCCTATTCTCCTTCT
TCGCCAAAAGCACTCTGATTGACAAATACGATTTATCTAATTTACACGAAATTGCTTCTGGTGGCGCTCC
CCTCTCTAAGGAAGTCGGGGAAGCGGTTGCCAAGAGGTTCCATCTGCCAGGTATCAGGCAAGGATATGGG
CTCACTGAGACTACATCAGCTATTCTGATTACACCCGAGGGGGATGATAAACCGGGCGCGGTCGGTAAAG
TTGTTCCATTTTTTGAAGCGAAGGTTGTGGATCTGGATACCGGGAAAACGCTGGGCGTTAATCAAAGAGG
CGAACTGTGTGTGAGAGGTCCTATGATTATGTCCGGTTATGTAAACAATCCGGAAGCGACCAACGCCTTG
ATTGACAAGGATGGATGGCTACATTCTGGAGACATAGCTTACTGGGACGAAGACGAACACTTCTTCATCG
TTGACCGCCTGAAGTCTCTGATTAAGTACAAAGGCTATCAGGTGGCTCCCGCTGAATTGGAATCCATCTT
GCTCCAACACCCCAACATCTTCGACGCAGGTGTCGCAGGTCTTCCCGACGATGACGCCGGTGAACTTCCC
GCCGCCGTTGTTGTTTTGGAGCACGGAAAGACGATGACGGAAAAAGAGATCGTGGATTACGTCGCCAGTC
AAGTAACAACCGCGAAAAAGTTGCGCGGAGGAGTTGTGTTTGTGGACGAAGTACCGAAAGGTCTTACCGG
AAAACTCGACGCAAGAAAAATCAGAGAGATCCTCATAAAGGCCAAGAAGGGCGGAAAGATCGCCGTGTAA
TTCTAGAGTCGGGGCGGCCGGCCGCTTCGAGCAGACATGATAAGATACATTGATGAGTTTGGACAAACCA
CAACTAGAATGCAGTGAAAAAAATGCTTTATTTGTGAAATTTGTGATGCTATTGCTTTATTTGTAACCAT
TATAAGCTGCAATAAACAAGTTAACAACAACAATTGCATTCATTTTATGTTTCAGGTTCAGGGGGAGGTG
TGGGAGGTTTTTTAAAGCAAGTAAAACCTCTACAAATGTGGTAAAATCGATAAGGATCTGGATCCGTCGA
CCGATGCCCTTGAGAGCCTTCAACCCAGTCAGCTCCTTCCGGTGGGCGCGGGGCATGACTATCGTCGCCG
CACTTATGACTGTCTTCTTTATCATGCAACTCGTAGGACAGGTGCCGGCAGCGCTCTTCCGCTTCCTCGC
TCACTGACTCGCTGCGCTCGGTCGTTCGGCTGCGGCGAGCGGTATCAGCTCACTCAAAGGCGGTAATACG
GTTATCCACAGAATCAGGGGATAACGCAGGAAAGAACATGTGAGCAAAAGGCCAGCAAAAGGCCAGGAAC
CGTAAAAAGGCCGCGTTGCTGGCGTTTTTCCATAGGCTCCGCCCCCCTGACGAGCATCACAAAAATCGAC
GCTCAAGTCAGAGGTGGCGAAACCCGACAGGACTATAAAGATACCAGGCGTTTCCCCCTGGAAGCTCCCT
CGTGCGCTCTCCTGTTCCGACCCTGCCGCTTACCGGATACCTGTCCGCCTTTCTCCCTTCGGGAAGCGTG
GCGCTTTCTCATAGCTCACGCTGTAGGTATCTCAGTTCGGTGTAGGTCGTTCGCTCCAAGCTGGGCTGTG
TGCACGAACCCCCCGTTCAGCCCGACCGCTGCGCCTTATCCGGTAACTATCGTCTTGAGTCCAACCCGGT
AAGACACGACTTATCGCCACTGGCAGCAGCCACTGGTAACAGGATTAGCAGAGCGAGGTATGTAGGCGGT
GCTACAGAGTTCTTGAAGTGGTGGCCTAACTACGGCTACACTAGAAGAACAGTATTTGGTATCTGCGCTC
TGCTGAAGCCAGTTACCTTCGGAAAAAGAGTTGGTAGCTCTTGATCCGGCAAACAAACCACCGCTGGTAG
CGGTGGTTTTTTTGTTTGCAAGCAGCAGATTACGCGCAGAAAAAAAGGATCTCAAGAAGATCCTTTGATC
TTTTCTACGGGGTCTGACGCTCAGTGGAACGAAAACTCACGTTAAGGGATTTTGGTCATGAGATTATCAA
AAAGGATCTTCACCTAGATCCTTTTAAATTAAAAATGAAGTTTTAAATCAATCTAAAGTATATATGAGTA
AACTTGGTCTGACAGTTACCAATGCTTAATCAGTGAGGCACCTATCTCAGCGATCTGTCTATTTCGTTCA
TCCATAGTTGCCTGACTCCCCGTCGTGTAGATAACTACGATACGGGAGGGCTTACCATCTGGCCCCAGTG
CTGCAATGATACCGCGAGACCCACGCTCACCGGCTCCAGATTTATCAGCAATAAACCAGCCAGCCGGAAG
GGCCGAGCGCAGAAGTGGTCCTGCAACTTTATCCGCCTCCATCCAGTCTATTAATTGTTGCCGGGAAGCT
AGAGTAAGTAGTTCGCCAGTTAATAGTTTGCGCAACGTTGTTGCCATTGCTACAGGCATCGTGGTGTCAC
GCTCGTCGTTTGGTATGGCTTCATTCAGCTCCGGTTCCCAACGATCAAGGCGAGTTACATGATCCCCCAT
GTTGTGCAAAAAAGCGGTTAGCTCCTTCGGTCCTCCGATCGTTGTCAGAAGTAAGTTGGCCGCAGTGTTA
TCACTCATGGTTATGGCAGCACTGCATAATTCTCTTACTGTCATGCCATCCGTAAGATGCTTTTCTGTGA
CTGGTGAGTACTCAACCAAGTCATTCTGAGAATAGTGTATGCGGCGACCGAGTTGCTCTTGCCCGGCGTC
AATACGGGATAATACCGCGCCACATAGCAGAACTTTAAAAGTGCTCATCATTGGAAAACGTTCTTCGGGG
CGAAAACTCTCAAGGATCTTACCGCTGTTGAGATCCAGTTCGATGTAACCCACTCGTGCACCCAACTGAT
CTTCAGCATCTTTTACTTTCACCAGCGTTTCTGGGTGAGCAAAAACAGGAAGGCAAAATGCCGCAAAAAA
GGGAATAAGGGCGACACGGAAATGTTGAATACTCATACTCTTCCTTTTTCAATATTATTGAAGCATTTAT
CAGGGTTATTGTCTCATGAGCGGATACATATTTGAATGTATTTAGAAAAATAAACAAATAGGGGTTCCGC
GCACATTTCCCCGAAAAGTGCCACCTG
[124 nt withheld, positions 4018-4141]
C
[91 nt withheld, positions 4143-4233]
A
[49 nt withheld, positions 4235-4283]
CCTTTGACGTTGGAGTCCACGTTCTTT
[37 nt withheld, positions 4311-4347]
ACCCTATCTCGGTCTATTCTTTTGATTTATAAGGGATTTTGCCGATTTCGGCCTATTGGTTAAAAAATGA
GCTGATTTAACAAAAATTTAACGCGAATTTTAACAAAATATTAACGCTTACAATTTGCCATTCGCCATTC
AGGCTGCGCAACTGTTGGGAAGGGCGATCGGTGCGGGCCTCTTCGCTATTACGCCAGCCCAAGCTACCAT
GATAAGTAAGTAATATTAAGGTACGGGAGGTACTTGGAGCGGCCGCAATAAAATATCTTTATTTTCATTA
CATCTGTGTGTTGGTTTTTTGTGTGAATCGATAGTACTAACATACGCTCTCCATCAAAACAAAACGAAAC
AAAACAAACTAGCAAAATAGGCTGTCCCCAGTGCAAGTGCAGGTGCCAGAACATTTCTCTATCGATAGGT
ACCGAGCTCTTATTTAAGCAGCTGAATTTGAGGTAATTAGTTACAGCTGCAATAGGTAAATTGACATTAA
ATAATATACTTGACGTTAGGCTTCTTTACTGTAACTCACTTCTGGATGGCATGTTGTTGTCTGTTTTTAC
CTTTCTCCTTCCCCGCCCCCCAATTGATCTATTAGGAAATAGAGAACTATCTTCATTTCTGCTCCTTCTT
CCAGGCTTGAATCTACACAACAGGCCACTCCCCAAAATTCCTCTGCTTAATTTAGAGAGCAGGTTTCAGG
GATTCACCTGGGAACAACAGCAGCAGGCACCTGACTCATATTCCTGGCGGAGAGGAAGGGAGGCCATGTA
GCTGCTCTTCCGTGGACGCGGATGCTTCCTGCCTCATAGCCGGGTCGCCTCCGCGCTAACCCCGTTGAAC
CTTGCAACCAGCCCCTCTAGAGTGTGGAAGAAAGGAGCATCGACCCAGCCTCAGGTTTCACTTCTGTTCT
AGTTTATCTATCTAACTTAGACCACATGTCTGTGCTTTCAGAAAATTTTCCCATTTTTGAATCACTAACA
GTACCCTTTATTCTTACTACTGCCAGGGATTCACTATTTTTAAACAGCTTTATTGTCATTTCAGTAGGAT
TTGGGGAAGAAAAGGAAGCGAATACATGTGTTCAATCCGTCATGTTGACTTGAAACTGCTGTTTTAAACT
GCTCTCTTTCTACGTATTTGATTCCTTTTGCTCTACCCATCCCCATGTGCCTCTACTTGTCAAGTATTGG
GAGATTATATAGGTTTCTTGTGTTTGTTGTGGTGATCAAAGTTTCTTGGGGCAGCGCCCTCATTATCTGT
CAGGCCTGGCTTCTATGATTGAGAACAGGTGCAGCCAAGCCTTTGCTCTCCCTACCACTTCTGTCTGTCA
AATAGAAAGCAGGAGGGAGCTTTTCTGTGGGATCTTTCCTTTCCTCTCAATTCTCTTTGCTGGAGAGCTC
TCCAGGATATTGGCAAGGATCTGAATTTGTGGCGCTAGCAGAGAAGCCCGAGTGAGTAACCAACTGTCCC
CAATTGTATTAGCCTTTTAAATAAAGGATTCCCAGCAAACATTCAGAAGAAACCATATGCCTTCCAGGGA
TAGGCAGCTGGAAGAGAGGGAAGAGATTAATACAGAAAAAAGCTATAGGCCATCCCGATCCTATTCTTCA
GTTCCTTTATTGGAGGCATTAAGTTTTATTTTATTAACTTCTTTCTTGCCCTTCAAAAGTTGAGGGTGCT
CACTCCAGGGCTTGTGGATATCTGCCCCAGAGAACCTCAGTGCAAAGGTTTGAAATCACAGCTGGCTGTG
ATTAGAAGGATTGGGAGAGATCAGTGCTTGATTAACTTTCAGCTGCTATTGGTTTGCCTCAGTTCCTGCA
GGAGAATTAATCTGTAGGTTCGAGTAAATTTTGGATCTCGGCGGATATTGAGCACATTGAGCCCACCCAG
ACCACCAAGATTTTGCAATCCTTTTCCTCACATTTAAATGGTACAAATGAATTCATTCCTCCTTACTCAG
TGAACAGAATAACTCTACCTCAAGGTTTTTCTCATATAGCATTCACTTGATTTTGCCTTCTTTTCCAAGA
AAGTATAGATTCGTTGGGGCAAGGAGATCTGCGATCTGCATCTCAATTAGTCAGCAACCATAGTCCCGCC
CCTAACTCCGCCCATCCCGCCCCTAACTCCGCCCAGTTCCGCCCATTCTCCGCCCCATCGCTGACTAATT
TTTTTTATTTATGCAGAGGCCGAGGCCGCCTCGGCCTCTGAGCTATTCCAGAAGTAGTGAGGAGGCTTTT
TTGGAGGCCTAGGCTTTTGCAAAAAGCTTGG
Features (pLannotate 1.2.2; 12 found; start..end, strand, type, name):
     28..1680    +  CDS            luciferase: firefly luciferase; luc+; enhanced luc+ version of the luciferase gene
   1721..1842    -  polyA_signal   SV40 poly(A) signal: SV40 polyadenylation signal
   1865..1933    -  CDS            large T antigen (fragment): large T antigen from SV40 (simian virus 40)
   1955..2087    +  CDS            TcR (fragment): tetracycline efflux protein; tet; confers resistance to tetracycline
   2267..2855    -  rep_origin     ori: high-copy-number ColE1/pMB1/pBR322/pUC origin of replication
   3026..3886    -  CDS            AmpR: β-lactamase; bla; confers resistance to ampicillin, carbenicillin, and related antibiotics
   3887..3991    -  promoter       AmpR promoter: bla
   4018..4446    +  rep_origin     f1 ori (sequence partly withheld): f1 bacteriophage origin of replication; arrow indicates direction of (+) strand synthesis
   4478..4545    -  CDS            lacZα (fragment): LacZα fragment of β-galactosidase; lacZ fragment
   4604..4652    +  polyA_signal   poly(A) signal: synthetic polyadenylation signal
   4666..4757    +  misc_feature   pause site: RNA polymerase II transcriptional pause signal from the human α2 globin gene
   6414..6610    +  promoter       SV40 promoter: SV40 early promoter
