[The description below was written by a language model from this plasmid's Addgene catalogue record and pLannotate feature annotations shown in this document.]
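Description:
pGL3-noSV40-humanEC1.45_p300peak1-2_CoordinatorMutant#7 is a firefly luciferase enhancer reporter built on the Promega pGL3-Promoter backbone, intended for transfection into mammalian cells to measure the activity of a candidate regulatory element. It is propagated in E. coli as a high-copy plasmid through a ColE1/pUC-type origin and selected with ampicillin via the β-lactamase gene and its bla promoter. An f1 origin is also present, allowing single-stranded DNA production. Short annotated fragments of lacZα, the tetracycline resistance gene and SV40 large T antigen are backbone remnants rather than functional genes.

The insert is a 1,602 bp human sequence comprising p300 peak 1 and peak 2 of EC1.45, an enhancer cluster associated with SOX9, carrying a mutation in one Coordinator motif (designated #7). The feature table does not annotate the insert itself, but the unannotated span between the upstream pause site and the SV40 promoter is of about the right size, consistent with the enhancer sitting immediately upstream of the promoter. The SV40 early promoter drives the luc+ coding sequence, which is terminated by the SV40 polyadenylation signal. A synthetic poly(A) signal and the human α2-globin transcriptional pause site lie upstream of the cloning region to block read-through transcription from the backbone, which lowers background signal. The "noSV40" in the name is not explained in the record, and both the catalogue entry and the annotation indicate that an SV40 promoter is present.

The plasmid lets luciferase output from the motif-mutant enhancer be compared with other versions of the element, testing how this Coordinator motif contributes to enhancer activity. The associated study concerns long-range enhancers in human neural crest and a craniofacial disorder.
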