Addgene plasmid #173991: pGL3-noSV40-humanEC1.45_p300peak1-2_CoordinatorMutant#7
Purpose: Firefly luciferase enhancer reporter plasmid.
Depositing lab: Joanna Wysocka. Depositing organization: Stanford University. Publication: Loss of Extreme Long-Range Enhancers in Human Neural Crest Drives a Craniofacial Disorder. Long HK, Osterwalder M, Welsh IC, Hansen K, Davies JOJ, Liu YE, Koska M, Adams AT, Aho R, Arora N, Ikeda K, Williams RM, Sauka-Spengler T, Porteus MH, Mohun T, Dickel DE, Swigut T, Hughes JR, Higgs DR, Visel A, Selleri L, Wysocka J. Cell Stem Cell. 2020 Nov 5;27(5):765-783.e14. doi: 10.1016/j.stem.2020.09.001. Epub 2020 Sep 28. PubMed 32991838.
Backbone
  Vector backbone: pGL3-Promoter, GenBank: U47298.2
  Backbone manufacturer: Promega
  Backbone size w/o insert (bp): 5016
  Vector type: Luciferase
Growth in bacteria
  Bacterial resistance: Ampicillin, 100 μg/mL
  Growth temperature: 37°C
  Growth strain: DH5alpha
  Copy number: High Copy
Gene/Insert
  Gene/Insert name: p300 peak 1 and peak 2 from SOX9 enhancer cluster EC1.45 with Coordinator motif #7 mutated
  Species: H. sapiens (human)
  Insert size (bp): 1602
  Mutation: Coordinator motif mutation #7
  Promoter: SV40 promoter
  Cloning method: Restriction Enzyme; 5′ cloning site unknown (unknown if destroyed)
  Sequencing primers: 5′ CGCTCTCCATCAAAACAAAACG; 3′ GAGTTAGGGGCGGGATGG
Terms and licenses: Academic/Nonprofit Terms; Industry Terms: Not Available to Industry
How to cite: pGL3-noSV40-humanEC1.45_p300peak1-2_CoordinatorMutant#7 was a gift from Joanna Wysocka (Addgene plasmid # 173991 ; http://n2t.net/addgene:173991 ; RRID:Addgene_173991)
